>Addgene plasmid #46512 | pGEX Stat2-SH2 | depositor full sequence | sequence record 65744 | Full Sequence
ACGTTATCGACTGCACGGTGCACCAATGCTTCTGGCGTCAGGCAGCCATCGGAAGCTGTGGTATGGCTGT
GCAGGTCGTAAATCACTGCATAATTCGTGTCGCTCAAGGCGCACTCCCGTTCTGGATAATGTTTTTTGCG
CCGACATCATAACGGTTCTGGCAAATATTCTGAAATGAGCTGTTGACAATTAATCATCGGCTCGTATAAT
GTGTGGAATTGTGAGCGGATAACAATTTCACACAGGAAACAGTATTCATGTCCCCTATACTAGGTTATTG
GAAAATTAAGGGCCTTGTGCAACCCACTCGACTTCTTTTGGAATATCTTGAAGAAAAATATGAAGAGCAT
TTGTATGAGCGCGATGAAGGTGATAAATGGCGAAACAAAAAGTTTGAATTGGGTTTGGAGTTTCCCAATC
TTCCTTATTATATTGATGGTGATGTTAAATTAACACAGTCTATGGCCATCATACGTTATATAGCTGACAA
GCACAACATGTTGGGTGGTTGTCCAAAAGAGCGTGCAGAGATTTCAATGCTTGAAGGAGCGGTTTTGGAT
ATTAGATACGGTGTTTCGAGAATTGCATATAGTAAAGACTTTGAAACTCTCAAAGTTGATTTTCTTAGCA
AGCTACCTGAAATGCTGAAAATGTTCGAAGATCGTTTATGTCATAAAACATATTTAAATGGTGATCATGT
AACCCATCCTGACTTCATGTTGTATGACGCTCTTGATGTTGTTTTATACATGGACCCAATGTGCCTGGAT
GCGTTCCCAAAATTAGTTTGTTTTAAAAAACGTATTGAAGCTATCCCACAAATTGATAAGTACTTGAAAT
CCAGCAAGTATATAGCATGGCCTTTGCAGGGCTGGCAAGCCACGTTTGGTGGTGGCGACCATCCTCCAAA
ATCGGATCTGGAAGTTCTGTTCCAGGGGCCCCTGGGATCCGACCACCTGAAGGATCTCTGGAATGATGGA
CGCATCATGGGCTTTGTGAGTCGGAGCCAGGAGCGCCGGCTGCTGAAGAAGACCATGTCTGGCACCTTTC
TACTGCGCTTCAGTGAATCGTCAGAAGGGGGCATTACCTGCTCCTGGGTGGAGCACCAGGATGATGACAA
GGTGCTCATCTACTCTGTGCAACCGTACACGAAGGAGGTGCTGCAGTCACTCCCGCTGACTGAAATCATC
CGCCATTACCAGTTGCTCACTGAGGAGAATATACCTGAAAACCCACTGCGCTTCCTCTATCCCCGAATCC
CCCGGGATGAAGCTTTTGGGTGCTACTACCAGGAGAAAGGAATTCTATGAGCGGCCGCATCGTGACTGAC
TGACGATCTGCCTCGCGCGTTTCGGTGATGACGGTGAAAACCTCTGACACATGCAGCTCCCGGAGACGGT
CACAGCTTGTCTGTAAGCGGATGCCGGGAGCAGACAAGCCCGTCAGGGCGCGTCAGCGGGTGTTGGCGGG
TGTCGGGGCGCAGCCATGACCCAGTCACGTAGCGATAGCGGAGTGTATAATTCTTGAAGACGAAAGGGCC
TCGTGATACGCCTATTTTTATAGGTTAATGTCATGATAATAATGGTTTCTTAGACGTCAGGTGGCACTTT
TCGGGGAAATGTGCGCGGAACCCCTATTTGTTTATTTTTCTAAATACATTCAAATATGTATCCGCTCATG
AGACAATAACCCTGATAAATGCTTCAATAATATTGAAAAAGGAAGAGTATGAGTATTCAACATTTCCGTG
TCGCCCTTATTCCCTTTTTTGCGGCATTTTGCCTTCCTGTTTTTGCTCACCCAGAAACGCTGGTGAAAGT
AAAAGATGCTGAAGATCAGTTGGGTGCACGAGTGGGTTACATCGAACTGGATCTCAACAGCGGTAAGATC
CTTGAGAGTTTTCGCCCCGAAGAACGTTTTCCAATGATGAGCACTTTTAAAGTTCTGCTATGTGGCGCGG
TATTATCCCGTGTTGACGCCGGGCAAGAGCAACTCGGTCGCCGCATACACTATTCTCAGAATGACTTGGT
TGAGTACTCACCAGTCACAGAAAAGCATCTTACGGATGGCATGACAGTAAGAGAATTATGCAGTGCTGCC
ATAACCATGAGTGATAACACTGCGGCCAACTTACTTCTGACAACGATCGGAGGACCGAAGGAGCTAACCG
CTTTTTTGCACAACATGGGGGATCATGTAACTCGCCTTGATCGTTGGGAACCGGAGCTGAATGAAGCCAT
ACCAAACGACGAGCGTGACACCACGATGCCTGCAGCAATGGCAACAACGTTGCGCAAACTATTAACTGGC
GAACTACTTACTCTAGCTTCCCGGCAACAATTAATAGACTGGATGGAGGCGGATAAAGTTGCAGGACCAC
TTCTGCGCTCGGCCCTTCCGGCTGGCTGGTTTATTGCTGATAAATCTGGAGCCGGTGAGCGTGGGTCTCG
CGGTATCATTGCAGCACTGGGGCCAGATGGTAAGCCCTCCCGTATCGTAGTTATCTACACGACGGGGAGT
CAGGCAACTATGGATGAACGAAATAGACAGATCGCTGAGATAGGTGCCTCACTGATTAAGCATTGGTAAC
TGTCAGACCAAGTTTACTCATATATACTTTAGATTGATTTAAAACTTCATTTTTAATTTAAAAGGATCTA
GGTGAAGATCCTTTTTGATAATCTCATGACCAAAATCCCTTAACGTGAGTTTTCGTTCCACTGAGCGTCA
GACCCCGTAGAAAAGATCAAAGGATCTTCTTGAGATCCTTTTTTTCTGCGCGTAATCTGCTGCTTGCAAA
CAAAAAAACCACCGCTACCAGCGGTGGTTTGTTTGCCGGATCAAGAGCTACCAACTCTTTTTCCGAAGGT
AACTGGCTTCAGCAGAGCGCAGATACCAAATACTGTCCTTCTAGTGTAGCCGTAGTTAGGCCACCACTTC
AAGAACTCTGTAGCACCGCCTACATACCTCGCTCTGCTAATCCTGTTACCAGTGGCTGCTGCCAGTGGCG
ATAAGTCGTGTCTTACCGGGTTGGACTCAAGACGATAGTTACCGGATAAGGCGCAGCGGTCGGGCTGAAC
GGGGGGTTCGTGCACACAGCCCAGCTTGGAGCGAACGACCTACACCGAACTGAGATACCTACAGCGTGAG
CTATGAGAAAGCGCCACGCTTCCCGAAGGGAGAAAGGCGGACAGGTATCCGGTAAGCGGCAGGGTCGGAA
CAGGAGAGCGCACGAGGGAGCTTCCAGGGGGAAACGCCTGGTATCTTTATAGTCCTGTCGGGTTTCGCCA
CCTCTGACTTGAGCGTCGATTTTTGTGATGCTCGTCAGGGGGGCGGAGCCTATGGAAAAACGCCAGCAAC
GCGGCCTTTTTACGGTTCCTGGCCTTTTGCTGGCCTTTTGCTCACATGTTCTTTCCTGCGTTATCCCCTG
ATTCTGTGGATAACCGTATTACCGCCTTTGAGTGAGCTGATACCGCTCGCCGCAGCCGAACGACCGAGCG
CAGCGAGTCAGTGAGCGAGGAAGCGGAAGAGCGCCTGATGCGGTATTTTCTCCTTACGCATCTGTGCGGT
ATTTCACACCGCATAAATTCCGACACCATCGAATGGTGCAAAACCTTTCGCGGTATGGCATGATAGCGCC
CGGAAGAGAGTCAATTCAGGGTGGTGAATGTGAAACCAGTAACGTTATACGATGTCGCAGAGTATGCCGG
TGTCTCTTATCAGACCGTTTCCCGCGTGGTGAACCAGGCCAGCCACGTTTCTGCGAAAACGCGGGAAAAA
GTGGAAGCGGCGATGGCGGAGCTGAATTACATTCCCAACCGCGTGGCACAACAACTGGCGGGCAAACAGT
CGTTGCTGATTGGCGTTGCCACCTCCAGTCTGGCCCTGCACGCGCCGTCGCAAATTGTCGCGGCGATTAA
ATCTCGCGCCGATCAACTGGGTGCCAGCGTGGTGGTGTCGATGGTAGAACGAAGCGGCGTCGAAGCCTGT
AAAGCGGCGGTGCACAATCTTCTCGCGCAACGCGTCAGTGGGCTGATCATTAACTATCCGCTGGATGACC
AGGATGCCATTGCTGTGGAAGCTGCCTGCACTAATGTTCCGGCGTTATTTCTTGATGTCTCTGACCAGAC
ACCCATCAACAGTATTATTTTCTCCCATGAAGACGGTACGCGACTGGGCGTGGAGCATCTGGTCGCATTG
GGTCACCAGCAAATCGCGCTGTTAGCGGGCCCATTAAGTTCTGTCTCGGCGCGTCTGCGTCTGGCTGGCT
GGCATAAATATCTCACTCGCAATCAAATTCAGCCGATAGCGGAACGGGAAGGCGACTGGAGTGCCATGTC
CGGTTTTCAACAAACCATGCAAATGCTGAATGAGGGCATCGTTCCCACTGCGATGCTGGTTGCCAACGAT
CAGATGGCGCTGGGCGCAATGCGCGCCATTACCGAGTCCGGGCTGCGCGTTGGTGCGGATATCTCGGTAG
TGGGATACGACGATACCGAAGACAGCTCATGTTATATCCCGCCGTCAACCACCATCAAACAGGATTTTCG
CCTGCTGGGGCAAACCAGCGTGGACCGCTTGCTGCAACTCTCTCAGGGCCAGGCGGTGAAGGGCAATCAG
CTGTTGCCCGTCTCACTGGTGAAAAGAAAAACCACCCTGGCGCCCAATACGCAAACCGCCTCTCCCCGCG
CGTTGGCCGATTCATTAATGCAGCTGGCACGACAGGTTTCCCGACTGGAAAGCGGGCAGTGAGCGCAACG
CAATTAATGTGAGTTAGCTCACTCATTAGGCACCCCAGGCTTTACACTTTATGCTTCCGGCTCGTATGTT
GTGTGGAATTGTGAGCGGATAACAATTTCACACAGGAAACAGCTATGACCATGATTACGGATTCACTGGC
CGTCGTTTTACAACGTCGTGACTGGGAAAACCCTGGCGTTACCCAACTTAATCGCCTTGCAGCACATCCC
CCTTTCGCCAGCTGGCGTAATAGCGAAGAGGCCCGCACCGATCGCCCTTCCCAACAGTTGCGCAGCCTGA
ATGGCGAATGGCGCTTTGCCTGGTTTCCGGCACCAGAAGCGGTGCCGGAAAGCTGGCTGGAGTGCGATCT
TCCTGAGGCCGATACTGTCGTCGTCCCCTCAAACTGGCAGATGCACGGTTACGATGCGCCCATCTACACC
AACGTAACCTATCCCATTACGGTCAATCCGCCGTTTGTTCCCACGGAGAATCCGACGGGTTGTTACTCGC
TCACATTTAATGTTGATGAAAGCTGGCTACAGGAAGGCCAGACGCGAATTATTTTTGATGGCGTTGGAAT
T
Features (pLannotate 1.2.2; 17 found; start..end, strand, type, name):
      6..107     -  CDS            yciV (fragment): RNAAM_ECOLI - Also known as trpH From Escherichia coli (strain K12).
    183..211     +  promoter       tac promoter: strong E. coli promoter; hybrid between the trp and lac UV5 promoters
    219..235     +  protein_bind   lac operator: The lac repressor binds to the lac operator to inhibit transcription in E. coli. This inhibition can be relieved by adding lactose or isopropyl-β-D-thiogalactopyranoside (IPTG). lac repressor encoded by lacI
    258..911     +  CDS            GST26_SCHJA: Experimental evidence at protein level: Swiss-Prot protein existence level 1. GST isoenzymes appear to play a central role in the parasite detoxification system. Other functions are also suspected including a role in increasing the solubility of haematin in the parasite gut. From Schistosoma japonicum (Blood fluke).
    951..1298    +  CDS            STAT2 (fragment): STAT2_HUMAN - Experimental evidence at protein level: Swiss-Prot protein existence level 1. Signal transducer and activator of transcription that mediates signaling by type I interferons (IFN-alpha and IFN-beta). Following type I IFN binding to cell surface receptors, Jak kinases (TYK2 and JAK1) are activated, leading to tyrosine phosphorylation of STAT1 and STAT2. The phosphorylated STATs dimerize, associate with IRF9/ISGF3G to form a complex termed ISGF3 transcription factor, that enters the nucleus. ISGF3 binds to the IFN stimulated response element (ISRE) to activate the transcription of i
   1338..1377    +  CDS            rop (fragment): Rop protein, which maintains plasmids at low copy number; rop
   1479..1519    +  misc_feature   bom (fragment): basis of mobility region from pBR322
   1624..1728    +  promoter       AmpR promoter: bla
   1729..2589    +  CDS            AmpR: β-lactamase; bla; confers resistance to ampicillin, carbenicillin, and related antibiotics
   2760..3348    +  rep_origin     ori: high-copy-number ColE1/pMB1/pBR322/pUC origin of replication
   3534..3585    -  misc_feature   bom (fragment): basis of mobility region from pBR322
   3592..3669    +  promoter       lacIq promoter: lacI (mutant); In the lacIq allele, a single base change in the promoter boosts expression of the lacI gene about 10-fold.
   3670..4752    +  CDS            lacI: lac repressor; lacI; The lac repressor binds to the lac operator to inhibit transcription in E. coli. This inhibition can be relieved by adding lactose or isopropyl-β-D-thiogalactopyranoside (IPTG).
   4765..4786    +  protein_bind   CAP binding site: CAP binding activates transcription in the presence of cAMP. E. coli catabolite activator protein
   4801..4831    +  promoter       lac promoter: promoter for the E. coli lac operon
   4839..4855    +  protein_bind   lac operator: The lac repressor binds to the lac operator to inhibit transcription in E. coli. This inhibition can be relieved by adding lactose or isopropyl-β-D-thiogalactopyranoside (IPTG). lac repressor encoded by lacI
   4875..5048    +  CDS            lacZα: LacZα fragment of β-galactosidase; lacZ fragment
