[The description below was written by a language model from this plasmid's Addgene catalogue record and pLannotate feature annotations shown in this document.]
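Description:
pGEX Stat2-SH2 is a bacterial expression plasmid built on the pGEX6P1 backbone for producing the SH2 domain of human STAT2 as a glutathione S-transferase fusion in E. coli. The annotated full sequence is 5,321 nt. The plasmid replicates from a ColE1/pMB1-type origin and is selected with ampicillin through the β-lactamase (AmpR) gene and its own promoter. The catalogue lists it as low copy, whereas the automated annotation labels the origin generically as high-copy. Only short fragments of rop and the pBR322 bom region are detected.

The insert is a roughly 360 bp fragment encoding STAT2 amino acids 566–681, cloned between BamHI and EcoRI sites that were both preserved. It sits in frame downstream of the Schistosoma japonicum GST coding sequence. According to the catalogue, a PreScission protease recognition site contributed by the backbone lies between GST and the insert, which would allow the tag to be cleaved off after purification; this site is not separately annotated in the feature table. Transcription is driven by the hybrid tac promoter followed by a lac operator. The plasmid carries its own lacI gene under the lacIq promoter, so expression is repressed until induced with IPTG, independent of the host's repressor level. Residual lac promoter/operator and lacZα sequences downstream of lacI, and a small yciV fragment, are backbone remnants.

The depositor notes that the fusion protein is about 38 kDa. The associated publication concerns high-throughput phosphotyrosine profiling with SH2 domains. This suggests the purified GST–SH2 protein serves as an affinity probe for tyrosine-phosphorylated binding sites.
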