Addgene plasmid #46512: pGEX Stat2-SH2
Depositing lab: Bruce Mayer. Depositing organization: University of Connecticut Health Center. Publication: High-throughput phosphotyrosine profiling using SH2 domains. Machida K, Thompson CM, Dierck K, Jablonowski K, Karkkainen S, Liu B, Zhang H, Nash PD, Newman DK, Nollau P, Pawson T, Renkema GH, Saksela K, Schiller MR, Shin DG, Mayer BJ. Mol Cell. 2007 Jun 22;26(6):899-915. 10.1016/j.molcel.2007.05.031 PubMed 17588523.
Backbone
  Vector backbone: pGEX6P1
  Backbone manufacturer: GE Healthcare Biosciences
  Backbone size w/o insert (bp): 4900
  Vector type: Bacterial Expression
Growth in bacteria
  Bacterial resistance: Ampicillin, 100 μg/mL
  Growth temperature: 37°C
  Growth strain: DH5alpha
  Copy number: Low Copy
Gene/Insert
  Gene/Insert name: Stat2 (alt names: STAT2; P113; ISGF-3; STAT113; MGC59816; STAT2)
  Species: H. sapiens (human)
  Insert size (bp): 361
  Mutation: contains amino acids 566-681
  GenBank ID: STAT2
  Entrez Gene: STAT2 (a.k.a. IMD44, ISGF-3, P113, PTORCH3, STAT113)
  Promoter: Tac
  Tag / fusion protein: GST (N terminal on backbone); PreScission (N terminal on backbone)
  Cloning method: Restriction Enzyme; 5′ cloning site BamHI (not destroyed); 3′ cloning site EcoRI (not destroyed)
  Sequencing primers: 5′ pGEX-5; 3′ pGEX-3
Terms and licenses: Academic/Nonprofit Terms; Industry Terms: Not Available to Industry
Depositor comments: The molecular weight of the GST fusion protein is approximately 38 kDa
How to cite: pGEX Stat2-SH2 was a gift from Bruce Mayer (Addgene plasmid # 46512 ; http://n2t.net/addgene:46512 ; RRID:Addgene_46512)
