>Addgene plasmid #46512 | pGEX Stat2-SH2 | depositor partial sequence | sequence record 65745 | Insert sequence
GGATCCGACCACCTGAAGGATCTCTGGAATGATGGACGCATCATGGGCTTTGTGAGTCGGAGCCAGGAGC
GCCGGCTGCTGAAGAAGACCATGTCTGGCACCTTTCTACTGCGCTTCAGTGAATCGTCAGAAGGGGGCAT
TACCTGCTCCTGGGTGGAGCACCAGGATGATGACAAGGTGCTCATCTACTCTGTGCAACCGTACACGAAG
GAGGTGCTGCAGTCACTCCCGCTGACTGAAATCATCCGCCATTACCAGTTGCTCACTGAGGAGAATATAC
CTGAAAACCCACTGCGCTTCCTCTATCCCCGAATCCCCCGGGATGAAGCTTTTGGGTGCTACTACCAGGA
GAAAGGAATTC
