>Addgene plasmid #46512 | pGEX Stat2-SH2 | addgene partial sequence | sequence record 66705 | pGEX5
GGGGCCCCTGGGATCCGACCACCTGAAGGATCTCTGGAATGATGGACGCATCATGGGCTTTGTGAGTCGG
AGCCAGGAGCGCCGGCTGCTGAAGAAGACCATGTCTGGCACCTTTCTACTGCGCTTCAGTGAATCGTCAG
AAGGGGGCATTACCTGCTCCTGGGTGGAGCACCAGGATGATGACAAGGTGCTCATCTACTCTGTGCAACC
GTACACGAAGGAGGTGCTGCAGTCACTCCCGCTGACTGAAATCATCCGCCATTACCAGTTGCTCACTGAG
GAGAATATACCTGAAAACCCACTGCGCTTCCTCTATCCCCGAATCCCCCGGGATGAAGCTTTTGGGTGCT
ACTACCAGGAGAAAGGAATTCTATGAGCGGCCGCATCGTGACTGACTGACGATCTGCCTCGCGCGTTTCG
GTGATGACGGTGAAAACCTCTGACACATGCAGCTCCCGGAGACGGTCACAGCTTGTCTGTAAGCGGATGC
CGGGAGCAGACAAGCCCGTCAGGGCGCGTCAGCGGGTGTTGGCGGGTGTCGGGGCGCAGCCATGACCCAG
TCACGTAGCGATAGCGGAGTGTATAATTCTTGAAGACGAAAGGGCCTCGTGATACGCCTATTTTTATAGG
TTAATGTCATGATAATAATGGTTTCTTAGACGTCAGGTGGCACTTTTCGGGGAAATGTGCGCGGAACCCC
TATTTGTTTATTTTTCTAAATACATTCAAATATGTATCCGCTCATGAGACAATAACCCTGATAAATGCTT
CAATAATATTGAAAAAGGAA
